Addgene plasmid #164749: LjUBQ:MtIDA6:T35s
Purpose: Overexpression of Peptide coding gene (Binary vector)
Depositing lab: Wolf Scheible. Depositing organization: Noble Research Institute, LLC.
Backbone
  Vector backbone: EC50505
  Backbone size w/o insert (bp): 10475
  Vector type: Plant Expression
  Selectable markers: Neomycin (select with G418) ; N/A
Growth in bacteria
  Bacterial resistance: Kanamycin, 50 μg/mL
  Growth temperature: 37°C
  Growth strain: DH5alpha
  Copy number: High Copy
Gene/Insert
  Gene/Insert name: Medtr1g099210.1 (alt names: IDA6; AES62395.2)
  Species: Medicago truncatula
  Insert size (bp): 231
  Promoter: Lotus japonicus Ubiquitin
  Tag / fusion protein: Terminator 35S (C terminal on insert)
  Cloning method: Unknown
Terms and licenses: Academic/Nonprofit Terms; Industry Terms: Not Available to Industry
Depositor comments: Cloned by Sonali/Shulan
How to cite: LjUBQ:MtIDA6:T35s was a gift from Wolf Scheible (Addgene plasmid # 164749 ; http://n2t.net/addgene:164749 ; RRID:Addgene_164749)
