[The description below was written by a language model from this plasmid's Addgene catalogue record and pLannotate feature annotations shown in this document.]
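Description:
LjUBQ:MtIDA6:T35s is a plant binary vector built on the EC50505 backbone for overexpressing a small peptide-coding gene from Medicago truncatula. The backbone carries the elements typical of an Agrobacterium shuttle plasmid. A high-copy ColE1/pUC-type origin supports propagation in E. coli. The pVS1 replication origin, with its RepA replication protein and StaA stability protein, maintains the plasmid in Agrobacterium. An aphA-3 kanamycin resistance gene driven by the bla promoter provides bacterial selection. A short fragment of an incP oriV is also annotated.

Between the nopaline-type right and left T-DNA border repeats lie two plant expression units. The first is the payload: the 231 bp coding sequence of Medtr1g099210.1 (IDA6), placed under the Lotus japonicus ubiquitin promoter and followed by the CaMV 35S polyadenylation signal. The catalogue lists this terminator in the "tag" field, but it is a terminator, not a protein fusion. The automated annotation does not label the promoter, although an unannotated stretch between the right border and the coding region is where it would be expected. It matches part of the insert to Arabidopsis IDL5, an IDA-like protein with a possible role in floral abscission, which is consistent with IDA6 belonging to the IDA peptide family. The second unit is an nptII cassette with the NOS promoter and NOS terminator, which lets transformed plant tissue be selected with kanamycin or G418.

The construct is intended for Agrobacterium-mediated delivery and constitutive overexpression of this peptide gene in plants. The sequenced record is 7,835 nt, shorter than the 10,475 bp listed for the backbone alone, and the record does not explain this discrepancy.
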