Features (pLannotate 1.2.2; 14 found; start..end, strand, type, name):
    171..1244    +  CDS            pVS1 RepA: replication protein from the Pseudomonas plasmid pVS1 (Heeb et al., 2000)
   1310..1504    +  rep_origin     pVS1 oriV: origin of replication for the Pseudomonas plasmid pVS1 (Heeb et al., 2000)
   1710..1770    +  rep_origin     oriV (fragment): incP origin of replication
   1787..1891    +  promoter       AmpR promoter: bla
   1892..2686    +  CDS            KanR: aminoglycoside phosphotransferase; aphA-3; confers resistance to kanamycin
   2857..3445    +  rep_origin     ori: high-copy-number ColE1/pMB1/pBR322/pUC origin of replication
   3568..3592    -  misc_feature   RB T-DNA repeat: right border repeat from nopaline C58 T-DNA
   4868..4975    +  CDS            IDL5 (fragment): IDL5_ARATH - Experimental evidence at transcript level: Swiss-Prot protein existence level 2. May be involved in floral abscission. From Arabidopsis thaliana (Mouse-ear cress).
   5031..5205    +  polyA_signal   CaMV poly(A) signal: cauliflower mosaic virus polyadenylation signal
   5305..5484    +  promoter       NOS promoter: nopaline synthase promoter
   5506..6300    +  CDS            NeoR/KanR: aminoglycoside phosphotransferase from Tn5; aph(3')-II (or nptII); confers resistance to neomycin, kanamycin, and G418 (Geneticin®)
   6313..6565    +  terminator     NOS terminator: nopaline synthase terminator and poly(A) signal
   6660..6684    -  misc_feature   LB T-DNA repeat: left border repeat from nopaline C58 T-DNA
   6948..7577    +  CDS            pVS1 StaA: stability protein from the Pseudomonas plasmid pVS1 (Heeb et al., 2000)
>Addgene plasmid #164749 | LjUBQ:MtIDA6:T35s | addgene full sequence | sequence record 325454 | Addgene NGS Result
AGATGAATTTTAGCGGCTAAAGGAGGCGGCATGGAAAATCAAGAACAACCAGGCACCGACGCCGTGGAAT
GCCCCATGTGTGGAGGAACGGGCGGTTGGCCAGGCGTAAGCGGCTGGGTTGTCTGCCGGCCCTGCAATGG
CACTGGAACCCCCAAGCCCGAGGAATCGGCGTGAGCGGTCGCAAACCATCCGGCCCGGTACAAATCGGCG
CGGCGCTGGGTGATGACCTGGTGGAGAAGTTGAAGGCCGCGCAGGCCGCCCAGCGGCAACGCATCGAGGC
AGAAGCACGCCCCGGTGAATCGTGGCAAGCGGCCGCTGATCGAATCCGCAAAGAATCCCGGCAACCGCCG
GCAGCCGGTGCGTCGTCGATTAGGAAGCCGCCCAAGGGCGACGAGCAACCAGATTTTTTCGTTCCGATGC
TCTATGACGTGGGCACCCGCGATAGTCGCAGCATCATGGACGTGGCCGTTTTCCGTCTGTCGAAGCGTGA
CCGACGAGCTGGCGAGGTGATCCGCTACGAGCTTCCAGACGGGCACGTAGAGGTTTCCGCAGGGCCGGCC
GGCATGGCCAGTGTGTGGGATTACGACCTGGTACTGATGGCGGTTTCCCATCTAACCGAATCCATGAACC
GATACCGGGAAGGGAAGGGAGACAAGCCCGGCCGCGTGTTCCGTCCACACGTTGCGGACGTACTCAAGTT
CTGCCGGCGAGCCGATGGCGGAAAGCAGAAAGACGACCTGGTAGAAACCTGCATTCGGTTAAACACCACG
CACGTTGCCATGCAGCGTACGAAGAAGGCCAAGAACGGCCGCCTGGTGACGGTATCCGAGGGTGAAGCCT
TGATTAGCCGCTACAAGATCGTAAAGAGCGAAACCGGGCGGCCGGAGTACATCGAGATCGAGCTAGCTGA
TTGGATGTACCGCGAGATCACAGAAGGCAAGAACCCGGACGTGCTGACGGTTCACCCCGATTACTTTTTG
ATCGATCCCGGCATCGGCCGTTTTCTCTACCGCCTGGCACGCCGCGCCGCAGGCAAGGCAGAAGCCAGAT
GGTTGTTCAAGACGATCTACGAACGCAGTGGCAGCGCCGGAGAGTTCAAGAAGTTCTGTTTCACCGTGCG
CAAGCTGATCGGGTCAAATGACCTGCCGGAGTACGATTTGAAGGAGGAGGCGGGGCAGGCTGGCCCGATC
CTAGTCATGCGCTACCGCAACCTGATCGAGGGCGAAGCATCCGCCGGTTCCTAATGTACGGAGCAGATGC
TAGGGCAAATTGCCCTAGCAGGGGAAAAAGGTCGAAAAAGCTTCTTTCCTGTGGATAGCACGTACATTGG
GAACCCAAAGCCGTACATTGGGAACCGGAACCCGTACATTGGGAACCCAAAGCCGTACATTGGGAACCGG
TCACACATGTAAGTGACTGATATAAAAGAGAAAAAAGGCGATTTTTCCGCCTAAAACTCTTTAAAACTTA
TTAAAACTCTTAAAACCCGCCTGGCCTGTGCATAACTGTCTGGCCAGCGCACAGCCGAAGAGCTGCAAAA
AGCGCCTACCCTTCGGTCGCTGCGCTCCCTACGCCCCGCCGCTTCGCGTCGGCCTATCGCGGCCGCTGGC
CGCTCAAAAATGGCTGGCCTACGGCCAGGCAATCTACCAGGGCGCGGACAAGCCGCGCCGTCGCCACTCG
ACCGCCGGCGCCCACATCAAGGCACCGAGCTCCCATCCCCCCAGGGGCTGCGCCCCTCGGCCGCGAACGG
CCTCACCCCAAAAATGGCAGCGCTGGCCAATTCGTGCGCGGAACCCCTATTTGTTTATTTTTCTAAATAC
ATTCAAATATGTATCCGCTCATGAGACAATAACCTTGATAAATGCTTCAATAATATTGAAAAAGGAAGAG
TATGGCTAAAATGAGAATATCACCGGAATTGAAAAAACTGATCGAAAAATACCGCTGCGCAAAAGATACG
GAAGGAATGTCTCCTGCTAAGGTATATAAGCTGGTGGGAGAAAATGAAAACCTATATTTAAAAATGACGG
ACAGCCGGTATAAAGGGACCACCTATGATGTGGAACGGGAAAAGGACATGATGCTATGGCTGGAAGGAAA
GCTGCCTGTTCCAAAGGTCCTGCACTTTGAACGGCATGATGGCTGGAGCAATCTGCTCATGAGTGAGGCC
GATGGCGTCCTTTGCTCGGAAGAGTATGAAGATGAACAAAGCCCTGAAAAGATTATCGAGCTGTATGCGG
AGTGCATCAGGCTCTTTCACTCCATCGACATATCGGATTGTCCCTATACGAATAGCTTAGACAGCCGCTT
AGCCGAATTGGATTACTTACTGAATAACGATCTGGCCGATGTGGATTGCGAAAACTGGGAAGAGGACACT
CCATTTAAAGATCCGCGCGAGCTGTATGATTTTTTAAAGACGGAAAAGCCCGAAGAGGAACTTGTCTTTT
CCCACGGCGACCTGGGAGACAGCAACATCTTTGTGAAAGATGGCAAAGTAAGTGGCTTTATTGATCTTGG
GAGAAGCGGCAGGGCGGACAAGTGGTATGACATTGCCTTCTGCGTCCGGTCGATCAGGGAGGATATCGGG
GAAGAACAGTATGTCGAGCTATTTTTTGACTTACTGGGGATCAAGCCTGATTGGGAGAAAATAAAATATT
ATATTTTACTGGATGAATTGTTTTAGCTGTCAGACCAAGTTTACTCATATATACTTTAGATTGATTTAAA
ACTTCATTTTTAATTTAAAAGGATCTAGGTGAAGATCCTTTTTGATAATCTCATGACCAAAATCCCTTAA
CGTGAGTTTTCGTTCCACTGAGCGTCAGACCCCGTAGAAAAGATCAAAGGATCTTCTTGAGATCCTTTTT
TTCTGCGCGTAATCTGCTGCTTGCAAACAAAAAAACCACCGCTACCAGCGGTGGTTTGTTTGCCGGATCA
AGAGCTACCAACTCTTTTTCCGAAGGTAACTGGCTTCAGCAGAGCGCAGATACCAAATACTGTCCTTCTA
GTGTAGCCGTAGTTAGGCCACCACTTCAAGAACTCTGTAGCACCGCCTACATACCTCGCTCTGCTAATCC
TGTTACCAGTGGCTGCTGCCAGTGGCGATAAGTCGTGTCTTACCGGGTTGGACTCAAGACGATAGTTACC
GGATAAGGCGCAGCGGTCGGGCTGAACGGGGGGTTCGTGCACACAGCCCAGCTTGGAGCGAACGACCTAC
ACCGAACTGAGATACCTACAGCGTGAGCTATGAGAAAGCGCCACGCTTCCCGAAGGGAGAAAGGCGGACA
GGTATCCGGTAAGCGGCAGGGTCGGAACAGGAGAGCGCACGAGGGAGCTTCCAGGGGGAAACGCCTGGTA
TCTTTATAGTCCTGTCGGGTTTCGCCACCTCTGACTTGAGCGTCGATTTTTGTGATGCTCGTCAGGGGGG
CGGAGCCTATGGAAAAACGCCAGCAACGCGGCCTTTTTACGGTTCCTGTGGTTGGCACATACAAATGGAC
GAACGGATAAACCTTTTCACGCCCTTTTAAATATCCGATTATTCTAATAAACGCTCTTTTCTCTTAGGTT
TACCCGCCAATATATCCTGTCAAACACTGATAGTTTAAACTCCCTCGGTCACATGTGCATCCTCTAGTGG
AGGGAGAGAGGATTTTGAGGAAATAATTAATTGAATTACTTGTATTATTGATAAAGTAATTTAGATAAGT
TGTTAGTACAACTTATTGCAACTATGGATAGACAAAAATCACTTATTTTAAGGGGAGAAGTATATAACAA
CTTATTATAAAATTTCTGAGCAGCCGGCCTCCTCCAATCAATCATAGAGAGTGGAGCCCATTCTGGAAAA
CCAAGGAACCCCCAACTTGCACTGGTGCGGTGGCCCAATTCAAAAAAAACGGGGCCCAGCAAAGTAACGC
CGTTGTAACGATTTATCAATCCAAACTCAAAAGGCGGCGAGATGCGTTTAACTCCGTGAAATTAACAAAC
CGCCAACAACTTGCAATTTGCAACTACCGTTTCCAAGAAGAACTCAACCACACAACGTATCCTATCCCAA
ACCACACGCAACTAGTGACGCGTCATAAGGACACGTGTCACAATTTGACTGGTTAATAATTTCACCGCTT
TTGCTATAAATTACCTCCAATCCCCTTAGCTTCTTCACAATTCAGTTCCCAACCCTAACAATTCTTGTTC
ATATCGCTTCTCTCTACTTTCAAGGTATGATCCAATTTCTCTCTTCTTTCTCTGTAATCCTTTCGTTGAG
TTTTGTTTCCGATCAATCATAGGTAGTTTTCTTGTTTCGAAGCATGAGATCTAGGAATTTTTTGTGATTT
TCCAAAATTGAGATCGGTTTGAAATTGAATTTTACAGCTTGAATCTCAGATCTTGTTTTATCAATGTTTT
CGATGGCTTGCGATGTAGATCTATGATAATTGTGGTTCAGTTTTGTTAGGAATCGATTTCGGTTTAGCAA
TTGCAGATTAATTAGGGTTTCCAATTGAATTCTTCAGATCCGTTATGGAATTATGTCAAATAATTTATTC
AAATTGGAAATTATTGTTAGATCCACTCTTAATCTGTTTGATCCAAGCTTCAATTAGGGTTTTCACTTGT
TTCAATTTCTTGTTATGGATTCTGATTTATCTGTTGATGTTAGATCCACTCTTAATCTGTTTGATCCAAG
CGTTAATTAGGGTTTTCACTTGTTTCAATTTCGTGTGTTGGATTCTGATTTATCTGTTGTTGATGTGATT
ACAGAATGAATAGGATGCATTTCAATGTGGTACTAGTGCTTCTACTTTTGGTGATATATTTTGTTGGTCA
TGGTTATGGCTCTAGACACAATCAAGTTTTCAAAGTTTATCCCAAAACTAAGGATTTTCCTTCAAGTGTC
CTTGGTTTGTTGCCAAAAACAATGCCAATTCCACCTTCCGGGCCTTCTAAGAAGCACAATGACATTGGAA
TACAAAGCTCAATGGGAAAACCATAGGCTTCTCTAGCTAGAGTCGATCGACAAGCTCGAGTTTCTCCATA
ATAATGTGTGAGTAGTTCCCAGATAAGGGAATTAGGGTTCCTATAGGGTTTCGCTCATGTGTTGAGCATA
TAAGAAACCCTTAGTATGTATTTGTATTTGTAAAATACTTCTATCAATAAAATTTCTAATTCCTAAAACC
AAAATCCAGTACTAAAATCCAGATCGCTAAGCTTGAATTCTTGCGGAGAGCGGAGAATTAAGGGAGTCAC
GTTATGACCCCCGCCGATGACGCGGGACAAGCCGTTTTACGTTTGGAACTGACAGAACCGCAACGTTGAA
GGAGCCACTCAGCCGCGGGTTTCTGGAGTTTAATGAGCTAAGCACATACGTCAGAAACCATTATTGCGCG
TTCAAAAGTCGCCTAAGGTCACTATCAGCTAGCAAATATTTCTTGTCAAAAATGCTCCACTGACGTTCCA
TAAATTCCCCTCGGTATCCAATTAGAGTCTCATATTCACTCTCAAATGATTGAACAAGATGGATTGCACG
CAGGTTCTCCGGCCGCTTGGGTGGAGAGGCTATTCGGCTATGACTGGGCACAACAGACAATCGGCTGCTC
TGATGCCGCCGTGTTCCGGCTGTCAGCGCAGGGGCGCCCGGTTCTTTTTGTCAAGACCGACCTGTCCGGT
GCCCTGAATGAACTCCAAGACGAGGCAGCGCGGCTATCGTGGCTGGCCACGACGGGCGTTCCTTGCGCAG
CTGTGCTCGACGTTGTCACTGAAGCGGGAAGGGACTGGCTGCTATTGGGCGAAGTGCCGGGGCAGGATCT
CCTGTCATCTCACCTTGCTCCTGCCGAGAAAGTATCCATCATGGCTGATGCAATGCGGCGGCTGCATACG
CTTGATCCGGCTACCTGCCCATTCGACCACCAAGCGAAACATCGCATCGAGCGAGGACGTACTCGGATGG
AAGCCGGTCTTGTCGATCAGGATGATCTGGACGAAGAGCATCAGGGGCTCGCGCCAGCCGAACTGTTCGC
CAGGCTCAAGGCGCGGATGCCCGACGGCGAGGATCTCGTCGTGACCCAGGGCGATGCCTGCTTGCCGAAT
ATCATGGTGGAAAATGGCCGCTTTTCTGGATTCATCGACTGTGGCCGGCTGGGTGTGGCGGACCGCTATC
AGGACATAGCGTTGGCTACCCGTGATATTGCTGAAGAGCTTGGCGGCGAATGGGCTGACCGCTTCCTCGT
GCTTTACGGTATCGCCGCTCCCGATTCGCAGCGCATCGCCTTCTATCGCCTTCTTGACGAGTTCTTCTGA
GCTTGTCAAGCAGATCGTTCAAACATTTGGCAATAAAGTTTCTTAAGATTGAATCCTGTTGCCGGTCTTG
CGATGATTATCATATAATTTCTGTTGAATTACGTTAAGCATGTAATAATTAACATGTAATGCATGACGTT
ATTTATGAGATGGGTTTTTATGATTAGAGTCCCGCAATTATACATTTAATACGCGATAGAAAACAAAATA
TAGCGCGCAAACTAGGATAAATTATCGCGCGCGGTGTCATCTATGTTACTAGATCGACGCTGGATCCGAA
TTCGGCAGGGCCCACTGCATCCACCCCAGTACATTAAAAACGTCCGCAATGTGTTATTAAGTTGTCTAAG
CGTCAATTTGTTTACACCACAATATATCCTGCCACCAGCCAGCCAACAGCTCCCCGACCGGCAGCTCGGC
ACAAAATCACCACTCGATACAGGCAGCCCATCAGCCGTGCGGCTGCATGAAATCCTGGCCGGTTTGTCTG
ATGCCAAGCTGGCGGCCTGGCCGGCCAGCTTGGCCGCTGAAGAAACCGAGCGCCGCCGTCTAAAAAGGTG
ATGTGTATTTGAGTAAAACAGCTTGCGTCATGCGGTCGCTGCGTATATGATGCGATGAGTAAATAAACAA
ATACGCAAGGGGAACGCATGAAGGTTATCGCTGTACTTAACCAGAAAGGCGGGTCAGGCAAGACGACCAT
CGCAACCCATCTAGCCCGCGCCCTGCAACTCGCCGGGGCCGATGTTCTGTTAGTCGATTCCGATCCCCAG
GGCAGTGCCCGCGATTGGGCGGCCGTGCGGGAAGATCAACCGCTAACCGTTGTCGGCATCGACCGCCCGA
CGATTGACCGCGACGTGAAGGCCATCGGCCGGCGCGACTTCGTAGTGATCGACGGAGCGCCCCAGGCGGC
GGACTTGGCTGTGTCCGCGATCAAGGCAGCCGACTTCGTGCTGATTCCGGTGCAGCCAAGCCCTTACGAC
ATATGGGCCACCGCCGACCTGGTGGAGCTGGTTAAGCAGCGCATTGAGGTCACGGATGGAAGGCTACAAG
CGGCCTTTGTCGTGTCGCGGGCGATCAAAGGCACGCGCATCGGCGGTGAGGTTGCCGAGGCGCTGGCCGG
GTACGAGCTGCCCATTCTTGAGTCCCGTATCACGCAGCGCGTGAGCTACCCAGGCACTGCCGCCGCCGGC
ACAACCGTTCTTGAATCAGAACCCGAGGGCGACGCTGCCCGCGAGGTCCAGGCGCTGGCCGCTGAAATTA
AATCAAAACTCATTTGAGTTAATGAGGTAAAGAGAAAATGAGCAAAAGCACAAACACGCTAAGTGCCGGC
CGTCCGAGCGCACGCAGCAGCAAGGCTGCAACGTTGGCCAGCCTGGCAGACACGCCAGCCATGAAGCGGG
TCAACTTTCAGTTGCCGGCGGAGGATCACACCAAGCTGAAGATGTACGCGGTACGCCAAGGCAAGACCAT
TACCGAGCTGCTATCTGAATACATCGCGCAGCTACCAGAGTAAATGAGCAAATGAATAAATGAGT
