>Addgene plasmid #164749 | LjUBQ:MtIDA6:T35s | depositor partial sequence | sequence record 319974 | partial
ATGAATAGGATGCATTTCAATGTGGTACTAGTGCTTCTACTTTTGGTGATATATTTTGTTGGTCATGGTT
ATGGCTCTAGACACAATCAAGTTTTCAAAGTTTATCCCAAAACTAAGGATTTTCCTTCAAGTGTCCTTGG
TTTGTTGCCAAAAACAATGCCAATTCCACCTTCCGGGCCTTCTAAGAAGCACAATGACATTGGAATACAA
AGCTCAATGGGAAAACCATAG
